Addgene plasmid #173599: Lenti-sgLats1#1/Cre
Purpose: Expresses a Lats1-targeting gRNA and Cre-recombinase
Depositing lab: Charles Swanton. Depositing organization: University College London. Publication: A functional taxonomy of tumor suppression in oncogenic KRAS-driven lung cancer. Cai H, Chew SK, Li C, Tsai MK, Andrejka L, Murray CW, Hughes NW, Shuldiner EG, Ashkin EL, Tang R, Hung KL, Chen LC, Lee SYC, Yousefi M, Lin WY, Kunder CA, Cong L, McFarland CD, Petrov DA, Swanton C, Winslow MM. Cancer Discov. 2021 Feb 19. pii: 2159-8290.CD-20-1325. doi: 10.1158/2159-8290.CD-20-1325. PubMed 33608386.
Backbone
  Vector backbone: pLL3.3
  Vector type: Lentiviral, Cre/Lox, CRISPR
Growth in bacteria
  Bacterial resistance: Ampicillin, 100 μg/mL
  Growth temperature: 37°C
  Growth strain: NEB Stable
  Copy number: High Copy
Gene/Insert
  Gene/Insert name: gRNA targeting Lats1
  gRNA/shRNA sequence: AGGAGATCCGAGAATCCCTG
  Species: M. musculus (mouse)
  Entrez Gene: Lats1
  Cloning method: Restriction Enzyme; 5′ cloning site unknown (unknown if destroyed); 3′ cloning site unknown (unknown if destroyed)
Terms and licenses: Academic/Nonprofit Terms; Industry Terms: Not Available to Industry
How to cite: Lenti-sgLats1#1/Cre was a gift from Charles Swanton (Addgene plasmid # 173599 ; http://n2t.net/addgene:173599 ; RRID:Addgene_173599)
