[The description below was written by a language model from this plasmid's Addgene catalogue record and pLannotate feature annotations shown in this document.]
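Description:
Lenti-sgLats1#1/Cre is a 7.8 kb HIV-1-based lentiviral transfer plasmid built on the pLL3.3 backbone that delivers two functions from a single provirus: a CRISPR guide RNA against mouse Lats1 and Cre recombinase. In bacteria it is maintained through a high-copy ColE1/pUC-type origin and selected with ampicillin via the β-lactamase gene.

The viral genome is transcribed in packaging cells from a CMV enhancer/promoter fused to a truncated 5' LTR, an arrangement that normally makes production of genomic RNA independent of Tat. Downstream lie the Ψ packaging signal with a short gag fragment, the Rev response element for nuclear export of unspliced RNA, and the cPPT/CTS, which aids nuclear import of the reverse-transcribed genome. The payload consists of a human U6 RNA polymerase III promoter driving the Lats1-specific spacer joined to the Streptococcus pyogenes Cas9 gRNA scaffold, followed by a mouse PGK promoter driving Cre. A WPRE after Cre enhances transcript stability and expression, and the cassette ends in a nef fragment and a second truncated LTR. The annotation tool labels Cre as a fragment, although it spans roughly the full coding length. No Cas9 gene and no mammalian selection marker or reporter are annotated, so Cas9 must be supplied by the recipient cells or animal.

The design suits models carrying Cre-dependent alleles, where Cre from the vector recombines loxP-flanked elements while the guide directs Cas9 to disrupt Lats1 in the same transduced cell. The associated publication concerns functional analysis of tumor suppressor genes in oncogenic KRAS-driven lung cancer, consistent with this use. The "#1" in the name suggests it is one of several Lats1 guides.
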