Features (pLannotate 1.2.2; 21 found; start..end, strand, type, name):
      1..105     -  promoter       AmpR promoter: bla
    164..216     -  misc_feature   bom (fragment): basis of mobility region from pBR322
    371..750     +  enhancer       CMV enhancer: human cytomegalovirus immediate early enhancer
    751..950     +  promoter       CMV promoter: human cytomegalovirus (CMV) immediate early promoter
    968..1148    +  LTR            5' LTR (truncated): truncated 5' long terminal repeat (LTR) from HIV-1
   1195..1320    +  misc_feature   HIV-1 Ψ: packaging signal of human immunodeficiency virus type 1
   1304..1642    +  CDS            HIV-1 gag (fragment): gag protein from human immunodeficiency virus 1; gag
   1817..2050    +  misc_feature   RRE: The Rev response element (RRE) of HIV-1 allows for Rev-dependent mRNA export from the nucleus to the cytoplasm.
   2427..2527    +  CDS            Rev (fragment): human immunodeficiency virus 1 (HIV-1) Rev protein; rev; enhances nuclear export of unspliced and incompletely spliced viral mRNAs
   2577..2694    +  misc_feature   cPPT/CTS: central polypurine tract and central termination sequence of HIV-1
   2776..3016    +  promoter       U6 promoter: RNA polymerase III promoter for human U6 snRNA
   3046..3121    +  misc_RNA       gRNA scaffold: guide RNA scaffold for the Streptococcus pyogenes CRISPR/Cas9 system
   3174..3666    +  promoter       PGK promoter: mouse phosphoglycerate kinase 1 promoter
   3696..4726    +  CDS            Cre (fragment): site-specific recombinase Cre is a site-specific recombinase from bacteriophage P1. Recombination occurs at loxP sequences.
   4759..4782    +  misc_feature   MCS (fragment): pBluescript multiple cloning site
   4782..5370    +  misc_feature   WPRE: woodchuck hepatitis virus posttranscriptional regulatory element
   5371..5390    +  misc_feature   MCS (fragment): pBluescript multiple cloning site
   5392..5892    +  CDS            nef (fragment): NEF_HV1LA - Experimental evidence at protein level: Swiss-Prot protein existence level 1. Extracellular Nef protein targets CD4(+) T-lymphocytes for apoptosis by interacting with CXCR4 surface receptors. From Human immunodeficiency virus type 1 group M subtype B (isolate Lai) (HIV-1).
   5899..6079    +  LTR            5' LTR (truncated): truncated 5' long terminal repeat (LTR) from HIV-1
   6141..6729    -  rep_origin     ori: high-copy-number ColE1/pMB1/pBR322/pUC origin of replication
   6900..7760    -  CDS            AmpR: β-lactamase; bla; confers resistance to ampicillin, carbenicillin, and related antibiotics
>Addgene plasmid #173599 | Lenti-sgLats1#1/Cre | addgene full sequence | sequence record 363590 | Addgene NGS Result
ACTCTTCCTTTTTCAATATTATTGAAGCATTTATCAGGGTTATTGTCTCATGAGCGGATACATATTTGAA
TGTATTTAGAAAAATAAACAAATAGGGGTTCCGCGCACATTTCCCCGAAAAGTGCCACCTGACGTCGACG
GATCGGGAGATCTCCCGATCCCCTATGGTGCACTCTCAGTACAATCTGCTCTGATGCCGCATAGTTAAGC
CAGTATCTGCTCCCTGCTTGTGTGTTGGAGGTCGCTGAGTAGTGCGCGAGCAAAATTTAAGCTACAACAA
GGCAAGGCTTGACCGACAATTGCATGAAGAATCTGCTTAGGGTTAGGCGTTTTGCGCTGCTTCGCGATGT
ACGGGCCAGATATACGCGTTGACATTGATTATTGACTAGTTATTAATAGTAATCAATTACGGGGTCATTA
GTTCATAGCCCATATATGGAGTTCCGCGTTACATAACTTACGGTAAATGGCCCGCCTGGCTGACCGCCCA
ACGACCCCCGCCCATTGACGTCAATAATGACGTATGTTCCCATAGTAACGCCAATAGGGACTTTCCATTG
ACGTCAATGGGTGGAGTATTTACGGTAAACTGCCCACTTGGCAGTACATCAAGTGTATCATATGCCAAGT
ACGCCCCCTATTGACGTCAATGACGGTAAATGGCCCGCCTGGCATTATGCCCAGTACATGACCTTATGGG
ACTTTCCTACTTGGCAGTACATCTACGTATTAGTCATCGCTATTACCATGGTGATGCGGTTTTGGCAGTA
CATCAATGGGCGTGGATAGCGGTTTGACTCACGGGGATTTCCAAGTCTCCACCCCATTGACGTCAATGGG
AGTTTGTTTTGGCACCAAAATCAACGGGACTTTCCAAAATGTCGTAACAACTCCGCCCCATTGACGCAAA
TGGGCGGTAGGCGTGTACGGTGGGAGGTCTATATAAGCAGCGCGTTTTGCCTGTACTGGGTCTCTCTGGT
TAGACCAGATCTGAGCCTGGGAGCTCTCTGGCTAACTAGGGAACCCACTGCTTAAGCCTCAATAAAGCTT
GCCTTGAGTGCTTCAAGTAGTGTGTGCCCGTCTGTTGTGTGACTCTGGTAACTAGAGATCCCTCAGACCC
TTTTAGTCAGTGTGGAAAATCTCTAGCAGTGGCGCCCGAACAGGGACTTGAAAGCGAAAGGGAAACCAGA
GGAGCTCTCTCGACGCAGGACTCGGCTTGCTGAAGCGCGCACGGCAAGAGGCGAGGGGCGGCGACTGGTG
AGTACGCCAAAAATTTTGACTAGCGGAGGCTAGAAGGAGAGAGATGGGTGCGAGAGCGTCAGTATTAAGC
GGGGGAGAATTAGATCGCGATGGGAAAAAATTCGGTTAAGGCCAGGGGGAAAGAAAAAATATAAATTAAA
ACATATAGTATGGGCAAGCAGGGAGCTAGAACGATTCGCAGTTAATCCTGGCCTGTTAGAAACATCAGAA
GGCTGTAGACAAATACTGGGACAGCTACAACCATCCCTTCAGACAGGATCAGAAGAACTTAGATCATTAT
ATAATACAGTAGCAACCCTCTATTGTGTGCATCAAAGGATAGAGATAAAAGACACCAAGGAAGCTTTAGA
CAAGATAGAGGAAGAGCAAAACAAAAGTAAGACCACCGCACAGCAAGCGGCCGGCCGCTGATCTTCAGAC
CTGGAGGAGGAGATATGAGGGACAATTGGAGAAGTGAATTATATAAATATAAAGTAGTAAAAATTGAACC
ATTAGGAGTAGCACCCACCAAGGCAAAGAGAAGAGTGGTGCAGAGAGAAAAAAGAGCAGTGGGAATAGGA
GCTTTGTTCCTTGGGTTCTTGGGAGCAGCAGGAAGCACTATGGGCGCAGCGTCAATGACGCTGACGGTAC
AGGCCAGACAATTATTGTCTGGTATAGTGCAGCAGCAGAACAATTTGCTGAGGGCTATTGAGGCGCAACA
GCATCTGTTGCAACTCACAGTCTGGGGCATCAAGCAGCTCCAGGCAAGAATCCTGGCTGTGGAAAGATAC
CTAAAGGATCAACAGCTCCTGGGGATTTGGGGTTGCTCTGGAAAACTCATTTGCACCACTGCTGTGCCTT
GGAATGCTAGTTGGAGTAATAAATCTCTGGAACAGATTTGGAATCACACGACCTGGATGGAGTGGGACAG
AGAAATTAACAATTACACAAGCTTAATACACTCCTTAATTGAAGAATCGCAAAACCAGCAAGAAAAGAAT
GAACAAGAATTATTGGAATTAGATAAATGGGCAAGTTTGTGGAATTGGTTTAACATAACAAATTGGCTGT
GGTATATAAAATTATTCATAATGATAGTAGGAGGCTTGGTAGGTTTAAGAATAGTTTTTGCTGTACTTTC
TATAGTGAATAGAGTTAGGCAGGGATATTCACCATTATCGTTTCAGACCCACCTCCCAACCCCGAGGGGA
CCCGACAGGCCCGAAGGAATAGAAGAAGAAGGTGGAGAGAGAGACAGAGACAGATCCATTCGATTAGTGA
ACGGATCGGCACTGCGTGCGCCAATTCTGCAGACAAATGGCAGTATTCATCCACAATTTTAAAAGAAAAG
GGGGGATTGGGGGGTACAGTGCAGGGGAAAGAATAGTAGACATAATAGCAACAGACATACAAACTAAAGA
ATTACAAAAACAAATTACAAAAATTCAAAATTTTCGGGTTTATTACAGGGACAGCAGAGATCCAGTTTGG
TTAGTACCGGGCCCGCTCTAGCCCTGCAGGAACTGTTTAAACTGTGAGGGCCTATTTCCCATGATTCCTT
CATATTTGCATATACGATACAAGGCTGTTAGAGAGATAATTGGAATTAATTTGACTGTAAACACAAAGAT
ATTAGTACAAAATACGTGACGTAGAAAGTAATAATTTCTTGGGTAGTTTGCAGTTTTAAAATTATGTTTT
AAAATGGACTATCATATGCTTACCGTAACTTGAAAGTATTTCGATTTCTTGGCTTTATATATCTTGTGGA
AAGGACCAAACACCGAGGAGATCCGAGAATCCCTGGTTTTAGAGCTAGAAATAGCAAGTTAAAATAAGGC
TAGTCCGTTATCAACTTGAAAAAGTGGCACCGAGTCGGTGCTTTTTTGTTTGGCGCGCCTATGGCTTAAT
TAACATGGCGGCCGCATTCTACCGGGTAGGGGAGGCGCTTTTCCCAAGGCAGTCTGGAGCATGCGCTTTA
GCAGCCCCGCTGGGCACTTGGCGCTACACAAGTGGCCTCTGGCCTCGCACACATTCCACATCCACCGGTA
GGCGCCAACCGGCTCCGTTCTTTGGTGGCCCCTTCGCGCCACCTTCTACTCCTCCCCTAGTCAGGAAGTT
CCCCCCCGCCCCGCAGCTCGCGTCGTGCAGGACGTGACAAATGGAAGTAGCACGTCTCACTAGTCTCGTG
CAGATGGACAGCACCGCTGAGCAATGGAAGCGGGTAGGCCTTTGGGGCAGCGGCCAATAGCAGCTTTGCT
CCTTCGCTTTCTGGGCTCAGAGGCTGGGAAGGGGTGGGTCCGGGGGCGGGCTCAGGGGCGGGCTCAGGGG
CGGGGCGGGCGCCCGAAGGTCCTCCGGAGGCCCGGCATTCTGCACGCTTCAAAAGCGCACGTCTGCCGCG
CTGTTCTCCTCTTCCTCATCTCCGGGACCCGGGATGCCCAAGAAGAAGAGGAAGGTGTCCAATTTACTGA
CCGTACACCAAAATTTGCCTGCATTACCGGTCGATGCAACGAGTGATGAGGTTCGCAAGAACCTGATGGA
CATGTTCAGGGATCGCCAGGCGTTTTCTGAGCATACCTGGAAAATGCTTCTGTCCGTTTGCCGGTCGTGG
GCGGCATGGTGCAAGTTGAATAACCGGAAATGGTTTCCCGCAGAACCTGAAGATGTTCGCGATTATCTTC
TATATCTTCAGGCGCGCGGTCTGGCAGTAAAAACTATCCAGCAACATTTGGGCCAGCTAAACATGCTTCA
TCGTCGGTCCGGGCTGCCACGACCAAGTGACAGCAATGCTGTTTCACTGGTTATGCGGCGGATCCGAAAA
GAAAACGTTGATGCCGGTGAACGTGCAAAACAGGCTCTAGCGTTCGAACGCACTGATTTCGACCAGGTTC
GTTCACTCATGGAAAATAGCGATCGCTGCCAGGATATACGTAATCTGGCATTTCTGGGGATTGCTTATAA
CACCCTGTTACGTATAGCCGAAATTGCCAGGATCAGGGTTAAAGATATCTCACGTACTGACGGTGGGAGA
ATGTTAATCCATATTGGCAGAACGAAAACGCTGGTTAGCACCGCAGGTGTAGAGAAGGCACTTAGCCTGG
GGGTAACTAAACTGGTCGAGCGATGGATTTCCGTCTCTGGTGTAGCTGATGATCCGAATAACTACCTGTT
TTGCCGGGTCAGAAAAAATGGTGTTGCCGCGCCATCTGCCACCAGCCAGCTATCAACTCGCGCCCTGGAA
GGGATTTTTGAAGCAACTCATCGATTGATTTACGGCGCTAAGGATGACTCTGGTCAGAGATACCTGGCCT
GGTCTGGACACAGTGCCCGTGTCGGAGCCGCGCGAGATATGGCCCGCGCTGGAGTTTCAATACCGGAGAT
CATGCAAGCTGGTGGCTGGACCAATGTAAATATTGTCATGAACTATATCCGTAACCTGGATAGTGAAACA
GGGGCAATGGTGCGCCTGCTGGAAGATGGCGATTAGCCATGTTTAAGGGTTCCGGTTCCACTAGGTACAA
TTCGATATCAAGCTTATCGATAATCAACCTCTGGATTACAAAATTTGTGAAAGATTGACTGGTATTCTTA
ACTATGTTGCTCCTTTTACGCTATGTGGATACGCTGCTTTAATGCCTTTGTATCATGCTATTGCTTCCCG
TATGGCTTTCATTTTCTCCTCCTTGTATAAATCCTGGTTGCTGTCTCTTTATGAGGAGTTGTGGCCCGTT
GTCAGGCAACGTGGCGTGGTGTGCACTGTGTTTGCTGACGCAACCCCCACTGGTTGGGGCATTGCCACCA
CCTGTCAGCTCCTTTCCGGGACTTTCGCTTTCCCCCTCCCTATTGCCACGGCGGAACTCATCGCCGCCTG
CCTTGCCCGCTGCTGGACAGGGGCTCGGCTGTTGGGCACTGACAATTCCGTGGTGTTGTCGGGGAAATCA
TCGTCCTTTCCTTGGCTGCTCGCCTGTGTTGCCACCTGGATTCTGCGCGGGACGTCCTTCTGCTACGTCC
CTTCGGCCCTCAATCCAGCGGACCTTCCTTCCCGCGGCCTGCTGCCGGCTCTGCGGCCTCTTCCGCGTCT
TCGCCTTCGCCCTCAGACGAGTCGGATCTCCCTTTGGGCCGCCTCCCCGCATCGATACCGTCGACCTCGA
TCGAGACCTAGAAAAACATGGAGCAATCACAAGTAGCAATACAGCAGCTACCAATGCTGATTGTGCCTGG
CTAGAAGCACAAGAGGAGGAGGAGGTGGGTTTTCCAGTCACACCTCAGGTACCTTTAAGACCAATGACTT
ACAAGGCAGCTGTAGATCTTAGCCACTTTTTAAAAGAAAAGGGGGGACTGGAAGGGCTAATTCACTCCCA
ACGAAGACAAGATATCCTTGATCTGTGGATCTACCACACACAAGGCTACTTCCCTGATTGGCAGAACTAC
ACACCAGGGCCAGGGATCAGATATCCACTGACCTTTGGATGGTGCTACAAGCTAGTACCAGTTGAGCAAG
AGAAGGTAGAAGAAGCCAATGAAGGAGAGAACACCCGCTTGTTACACCCTGTGAGCCTGCATGGGATGGA
TGACCCGGAGAGAGAAGTATTAGAGTGGAGGTTTGACAGCCGCCTAGCATTTCATCACATGGCCCGAGAG
CTGCATCCGGACTGTACTGGGTCTCTCTGGTTAGACCAGATCTGAGCCTGGGAGCTCTCTGGCTAACTAG
GGAACCCACTGCTTAAGCCTCAATAAAGCTTGCCTTGAGTGCTTCAAGTAGTGTGTGCCCGTCTGTTGTG
TGACTCTGGTAACTAGAGATCCCTCAGACCCTTTTAGTCAGTGTGGAAAATCTCTAGCAGCATGTGAGCA
AAAGGCCAGCAAAAGGCCAGGAACCGTAAAAAGGCCGCGTTGCTGGCGTTTTTCCATAGGCTCCGCCCCC
CTGACGAGCATCACAAAAATCGACGCTCAAGTCAGAGGTGGCGAAACCCGACAGGACTATAAAGATACCA
GGCGTTTCCCCCTGGAAGCTCCCTCGTGCGCTCTCCTGTTCCGACCCTGCCGCTTACCGGATACCTGTCC
GCCTTTCTCCCTTCGGGAAGCGTGGCGCTTTCTCATAGCTCACGCTGTAGGTATCTCAGTTCGGTGTAGG
TCGTTCGCTCCAAGCTGGGCTGTGTGCACGAACCCCCCGTTCAGCCCGACCGCTGCGCCTTATCCGGTAA
CTATCGTCTTGAGTCCAACCCGGTAAGACACGACTTATCGCCACTGGCAGCAGCCACTGGTAACAGGATT
AGCAGAGCGAGGTATGTAGGCGGTGCTACAGAGTTCTTGAAGTGGTGGCCTAACTACGGCTACACTAGAA
GAACAGTATTTGGTATCTGCGCTCTGCTGAAGCCAGTTACCTTCGGAAAAAGAGTTGGTAGCTCTTGATC
CGGCAAACAAACCACCGCTGGTAGCGGTGGTTTTTTTGTTTGCAAGCAGCAGATTACGCGCAGAAAAAAA
GGATCTCAAGAAGATCCTTTGATCTTTTCTACGGGGTCTGACGCTCAGTGGAACGAAAACTCACGTTAAG
GGATTTTGGTCATGAGATTATCAAAAAGGATCTTCACCTAGATCCTTTTAAATTAAAAATGAAGTTTTAA
ATCAATCTAAAGTATATATGAGTAAACTTGGTCTGACAGTTACCAATGCTTAATCAGTGAGGCACCTATC
TCAGCGATCTGTCTATTTCGTTCATCCATAGTTGCCTGACTCCCCGTCGTGTAGATAACTACGATACGGG
AGGGCTTACCATCTGGCCCCAGTGCTGCAATGATACCGCGAGACCCACGCTCACCGGCTCCAGATTTATC
AGCAATAAACCAGCCAGCCGGAAGGGCCGAGCGCAGAAGTGGTCCTGCAACTTTATCCGCCTCCATCCAG
TCTATTAATTGTTGCCGGGAAGCTAGAGTAAGTAGTTCGCCAGTTAATAGTTTGCGCAACGTTGTTGCCA
TTGCTACAGGCATCGTGGTGTCACGCTCGTCGTTTGGTATGGCTTCATTCAGCTCCGGTTCCCAACGATC
AAGGCGAGTTACATGATCCCCCATGTTGTGCAAAAAAGCGGTTAGCTCCTTCGGTCCTCCGATCGTTGTC
AGAAGTAAGTTGGCCGCAGTGTTATCACTCATGGTTATGGCAGCACTGCATAATTCTCTTACTGTCATGC
CATCCGTAAGATGCTTTTCTGTGACTGGTGAGTACTCAACCAAGTCATTCTGAGAATAGTGTATGCGGCG
ACCGAGTTGCTCTTGCCCGGCGTCAATACGGGATAATACCGCGCCACATAGCAGAACTTTAAAAGTGCTC
ATCATTGGAAAACGTTCTTCGGGGCGAAAACTCTCAAGGATCTTACCGCTGTTGAGATCCAGTTCGATGT
AACCCACTCGTGCACCCAACTGATCTTCAGCATCTTTTACTTTCACCAGCGTTTCTGGGTGAGCAAAAAC
AGGAAGGCAAAATGCCGCAAAAAAGGGAATAAGGGCGACACGGAAATGTTGAATACTCAT
